Addgene plasmid #163320: PX459v2-ILK-gRNA 1-exon 1
Purpose: SpCas9 ILK gRNA 1 (G*CGGAGAACGACCTCAACCAG), targeting exon 1 within the N-terminal ankyrin repeat domain-1.
Depositing lab: Val Brunton. Depositing organization: University of Edinburgh. Publication: Loss of Integrin-linked kinase sensitizes breast cancer to SRC inhibitors. Beetham H, Griffith BGC, Murina O, Loftus AE, Parry DA, Temps C, Culley J, Muir M, Unciti-Broceta A, Sims AH, Byron A, Brunton VG. Cancer Res. 2021 Dec 17. pii: 0008-5472.CAN-21-0373. doi: 10.1158/0008-5472.CAN-21-0373. PubMed 34921014.
Backbone
  Vector backbone: pSpCas9(BB)-2A-Puro (PX459) V2.0 (Plasmid #62988)
  Backbone size w/o insert (bp): 9200
  Total vector size (bp): 9200
  Modifications to backbone: Used BbsI sites to insert 21bp gRNA
  Vector type: Mammalian Expression, CRISPR
  Selectable markers: Puromycin
Growth in bacteria
  Bacterial resistance: Ampicillin, 100 μg/mL
  Growth temperature: 37°C
  Growth strain: NEB Stable
  Copy number: Unknown
Gene/Insert
  Gene/Insert name: ILK gRNA 1_Exon1 (alt name: guide RNA targeting Integrin-Linked Kinase)
  gRNA/shRNA sequence: G*CGGAGAACGACCTCAACCAG
  Species: H. sapiens (human)
  Promoter: U6
  Cloning method: Restriction Enzyme; 5′ cloning site BbsI (not destroyed); 3′ cloning site BbsI (not destroyed)
  Sequencing primers: 5′ GAGGGCCTATTTCCCATGATTCC
Resource information
  A portion of this plasmid was derived from a plasmid made by: AddGene, pSpCas9(BB)-2A-Puro (PX459) V2.0 (Plasmid #62988)
Terms and licenses: Academic/Nonprofit Terms; Industry Terms: Not Available to Industry
How to cite: PX459v2-ILK-gRNA 1-exon 1 was a gift from Val Brunton (Addgene plasmid # 163320 ; http://n2t.net/addgene:163320 ; RRID:Addgene_163320)
