[The description below was written by a language model from this plasmid's Addgene catalogue record.]
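Description:
PX459v2-ILK-gRNA 1-exon 1 is an all-in-one mammalian CRISPR expression plasmid built on the pSpCas9(BB)-2A-Puro (PX459) V2.0 backbone, with a total size of about 9.2 kb. It is propagated in bacteria under ampicillin selection, and transfected mammalian cells can be enriched with puromycin. No feature table accompanies the record, so the origin of replication, the promoter driving Cas9 and other backbone elements are not itemised. As the backbone name indicates, Streptococcus pyogenes Cas9 is linked through a 2A self-cleaving peptide to the puromycin resistance gene, so nuclease and selection marker come from a single transcript.

The payload is a 21-nucleotide guide sequence, a 20-nt protospacer with an added 5′ G (a common modification to support U6 transcription initiation). It was cloned into the BbsI sites of the backbone and is expressed from the U6 RNA polymerase III promoter, joining the guide to the sgRNA scaffold carried by the vector. The record lists the BbsI sites as not destroyed, although guide insertion in this backbone normally removes them. The guide targets human ILK (integrin-linked kinase) in exon 1, within the region encoding the N-terminal ankyrin repeat domain-1. Cas9 cleavage there is expected to produce indels early in the coding sequence that disrupt the gene.

The plasmid is suited to transient transfection of human cells followed by puromycin selection to generate ILK knockout populations or clones. The associated work examined how loss of ILK sensitises breast cancer cells to SRC inhibitors. The "gRNA 1" designation suggests it belongs to a set of ILK-targeting guides.
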