>Addgene plasmid #163320 | PX459v2-ILK-gRNA 1-exon 1 | depositor partial sequence | sequence record 316586 | gRNA site using U6 F primer: GAGGGCCTATTTCCCATGATTCC
GACGTAGAAAGTAATAATTTCTTGGGTAGTTTGCAGTTTTAAAATTATGTTTTAAAATGGACTATCATAT
GCTTACCGTAACTTGAAAGTATTTCGATTTCTTGGCTTTATATATCTTGTGGAAAGGACGAAACACCGCG
GAGAACGACCTCAACCAGGTTTTAGAGCTAGAAATAGCAAGTTAAAATAAGGCTAGTCCGTTATCAACTT
GAAAAAGTGGCACCGAGTCGGTGCTTTTTTGTTTTAGAGCTAGAAATAGCAAGTTAAAATAAGGCTAGTC
CGTTTTTAGCGCGTGCGCCAATTCTGCAGACAAATGGCTCTAGAGGTACCCGTTACATAACTTACGGTAA
ATGGCCCGCCTGGCTGACCGCCCAACGACCCCCGCCCATTGACGTCAATAGTAACGCCAATAGGGACTTT
CCATTGACGTCAATGGGTGGAGTATTTACGGTAAACTGCCCACTTGGCAGTACATCAAGTGTATCATATG
CCAAGTAC
