>Addgene plasmid #163320 | PX459v2-ILK-gRNA 1-exon 1 | addgene partial sequence | sequence record 325115 | Addgene NGS Result
GAGGGCCTATTTCCCATGATTCCTTCATATTTGCATATACGATACAAGGCTGTTAGAGAGATAATTGGAA
TTAATTTGACTGTAAACACAAAGATATTAGTACAAAATACGTGACGTAGAAAGTAATAATTTCTTGGGTA
GTTTGCAGTTTTAAAATTATGTTTTAAAATGGACTATCATATGCTTACCGTAACTTGAAAGTATTTCGAT
TTCTTGGCTTTATATATCTTGTGGAAAGGACGAAACACCGCGGAGAACGACCTCAACCAGGTTTTAGAGC
TAGAAATAGCAAGTTAAAATAAGGCTAGTCCGTTATCAACTTGAAAAAGTGGCACCGAGTCGGTGCTTTT
TTGTTTTAGAGCTAGAAATAGCAAGTTAAAATAAGGCTAGTCCGTTTTTAGCGCGTGCGCCAATTCTGCA
GACAAATGGCTCTAGAGGTACCCGTTACATAACTTACGGTAAATGGCCCGCCTGGCTGACCGCCCAACGA
CCCCCGCCCATTGACGTCAATAGTAACGCCAATAGGGACTTTCCATTGACGTCAATGGGTGGAGTATTTA
CGGTAAACTGCCCACTTGGCAGTACATCAAGTGTATCATATGCCAAGTACGCCCCCTATTGACGTCAATG
ACGGTAAATGGCCCGCCTGGCATTGTGCCCAGTACATGACCTTATGGGACTTTCCTACTTGGCAGTACAT
CTACGTATTAGTCATCGCTATTACCATGGTCGAGGTGAGCCCCACGTTCTGCTTCACTCTCCCCATCTCC
CCCCCCTCCCCACCCCCAATTTTGTATTTATTTATTTTTTAATTATTTTGTGCAGCGATGGGGGCGGGGG
GGGGGGGCGCGCGCCAGGCGGGGCGGGGCGGGGCGAGGGGCGGGGCGGGGCGAGGCGGAGAGGTGCGGCG
GCAGCCAATCAGAGCGGCGCGCTCCGAAAGTTTCCTTTTATGGCGAGGCGGCGGCGGCGGCGGCCCTATA
AAAAGCGAAGCGCGCGGCGGGCGGGAGTCGCTGCGCGCTGCCTTCGCCCCGTGCCCCGCTCCGCCGCCGC
CTCGCGCCGCCCGCCCCGGCTCTGACTGACCGCGTTACTCCCACAGGTGAGCGGGCGGGACGGCCCTTCT
CCTCCGGGCTGTAATTAGCTGAGCAAGAGGTAAGGGTTTAAGGGATGGTTGGTTGGTGGGGTATTAATGT
TTAATTACCTGGAGCACCTGCCTGAAATCACTTTTTTTCAGGTTGGACCGGTGCCACCATGGACTATAAG
GACCACGACGGAGACTACAAGGATCATGATATTGATTACAAAGACGATGACGATAAGATGGCCCCAAAGA
AGAAGCGGAAGGTCGGTATCCACGGAGTCCCAGCAGCCGACAAGAAGTACAGCATCGGCCTGGACATCGG
CACCAACTCTGTGGGCTGGGCCGTGATCACCGACGAGTACAAGGTGCCCAGCAAGAAATTCAAGGTGCTG
GGCAACACCGACCGGCACAGCATCAAGAAGAACCTGATCGGAGCCCTGCTGTTCGACAGCGGCGAAACAG
CCGAGGCCACCCGGCTGAAGAGAACCGCCAGAAGAAGATACACCAGACGGAAGAACCGGATCTGCTATCT
GCAAGAGATCTTCAGCAACGAGATGGCCAAGGTGGACGACAGCTTCTTCCACAGACTGGAAGAGTCCTTC
CTGGTGGAAGAGGATAAGAAGCACGAGCGGCACCCCATCTTCGGCAACATCGTGGACGAGGTGGCCTACC
ACGAGAAGTACCCCACCATCTACCACCTGAGAAAGAAACTGGTGGACAGCACCGACAAGGCCGACCTGCG
GCTGATCTATCTGGCCCTGGCCCACATGATCAAGTTCCGGGGCCACTTCCTGATCGAGGGCGACCTGAAC
CCCGACAACAGCGACGTGGACAAGCTGTTCATCCAGCTGGTGCAGACCTACAACCAGCTGTTCGAGGAAA
ACCCCATCAACGCCAGCGGCGTGGACGCCAAGGCCATCCTGTCTGCCAGACTGAGCAAGAGCAGACGGCT
GGAAAATCTGATCGCCCAGCTGCCCGGCGAGAAGAAGAATGGCCTGTTCGGAAACCTGATTGCCCTGAGC
CTGGGCCTGACCCCCAACTTCAAGAGCAACTTCGACCTGGCCGAGGATGCCAAACTGCAGCTGAGCAAGG
ACACCTACGACGACGACCTGGACAACCTGCTGGCCCAGATCGGCGACCAGTACGCCGACCTGTTTCTGGC
CGCCAAGAACCTGTCCGACGCCATCCTGCTGAGCGACATCCTGAGAGTGAACACCGAGATCACCAAGGCC
CCCCTGAGCGCCTCTATGATCAAGAGATACGACGAGCACCACCAGGACCTGACCCTGCTGAAAGCTCTCG
TGCGGCAGCAGCTGCCTGAGAAGTACAAAGAGATTTTCTTCGACCAGAGCAAGAACGGCTACGCCGGCTA
CATTGACGGCGGAGCCAGCCAGGAAGAGTTCTACAAGTTCATCAAGCCCATCCTGGAAAAGATGGACGGC
ACCGAGGAACTGCTCGTGAAGCTGAACAGAGAGGACCTGCTGCGGAAGCAGCGGACCTTCGACAACGGCA
GCATCCCCCACCAGATCCACCTGGGAGAGCTGCACGCCATTCTGCGGCGGCAGGAAGATTTTTACCCATT
CCTGAAGGACAACCGGGAAAAGATCGAGAAGATCCTGACCTTCCGCATCCCCTACTACGTGGGCCCTCTG
GCCAGGGGAAACAGCAGATTCGCCTGGATGACCAGAAAGAGCGAGGAAACCATCACCCCCTGGAACTTCG
AGGAAGTGGTGGACAAGGGCGCTTCCGCCCAGAGCTTCATCGAGCGGATGACCAACTTCGATAAGAACCT
GCCCAACGAGAAGGTGCTGCCCAAGCACAGCCTGCTGTACGAGTACTTCACCGTGTATAACGAGCTGACC
AAAGTGAAATACGTGACCGAGGGAATGAGAAAGCCCGCCTTCCTGAGCGGCGAGCAGAAAAAGGCCATCG
TGGACCTGCTGTTCAAGACCAACCGGAAAGTGACCGTGAAGCAGCTGAAAGAGGACTACTTCAAGAAAAT
CGAGTGCTTCGACTCCGTGGAAATCTCCGGCGTGGAAGATCGGTTCAACGCCTCCCTGGGCACATACCAC
GATCTGCTGAAAATTATCAAGGACAAGGACTTCCTGGACAATGAGGAAAACGAGGACATTCTGGAAGATA
TCGTGCTGACCCTGACACTGTTTGAGGACAGAGAGATGATCGAGGAACGGCTGAAAACCTATGCCCACCT
GTTCGACGACAAAGTGATGAAGCAGCTGAAGCGGCGGAGATACACCGGCTGGGGCAGGCTGAGCCGGAAG
CTGATCAACGGCATCCGGGACAAGCAGTCCGGCAAGACAATCCTGGATTTCCTGAAGTCCGACGGCTTCG
CCAACAGAAACTTCATGCAGCTGATCCACGACGACAGCCTGACCTTTAAAGAGGACATCCAGAAAGCCCA
GGTGTCCGGCCAGGGCGATAGCCTGCACGAGCACATTGCCAATCTGGCCGGCAGCCCCGCCATTAAGAAG
GGCATCCTGCAGACAGTGAAGGTGGTGGACGAGCTCGTGAAAGTGATGGGCCGGCACAAGCCCGAGAACA
TCGTGATCGAAATGGCCAGAGAGAACCAGACCACCCAGAAGGGACAGAAGAACAGCCGCGAGAGAATGAA
GCGGATCGAAGAGGGCATCAAAGAGCTGGGCAGCCAGATCCTGAAAGAACACCCCGTGGAAAACACCCAG
CTGCAGAACGAGAAGCTGTACCTGTACTACCTGCAGAATGGGCGGGATATGTACGTGGACCAGGAACTGG
ACATCAACCGGCTGTCCGACTACGATGTGGACCATATCGTGCCTCAGAGCTTTCTGAAGGACGACTCCAT
CGACAACAAGGTGCTGACCAGAAGCGACAAGAACCGGGGCAAGAGCGACAACGTGCCCTCCGAAGAGGTC
GTGAAGAAGATGAAGAACTACTGGCGGCAGCTGCTGAACGCCAAGCTGATTACCCAGAGAAAGTTCGACA
ATCTGACCAAGGCCGAGAGAGGCGGCCTGAGCGAACTGGATAAGGCCGGCTTCATCAAGAGACAGCTGGT
GGAAACCCGGCAGATCACAAAGCACGTGGCACAGATCCTGGACTCCCGGATGAACACTAAGTACGACGAG
AATGACAAGCTGATCCGGGAAGTGAAAGTGATCACCCTGAAGTCCAAGCTGGTGTCCGATTTCCGGAAGG
ATTTCCAGTTTTACAAAGTGCGCGAGATCAACAACTACCACCACGCCCACGACGCCTACCTGAACGCCGT
CGTGGGAACCGCCCTGATCAAAAAGTACCCTAAGCTGGAAAGCGAGTTCGTGTACGGCGACTACAAGGTG
TACGACGTGCGGAAGATGATCGCCAAGAGCGAGCAGGAAATCGGCAAGGCTACCGCCAAGTACTTCTTCT
ACAGCAACATCATGAACTTTTTCAAGACCGAGATTACCCTGGCCAACGGCGAGATCCGGAAGCGGCCTCT
GATCGAGACAAACGGCGAAACCGGGGAGATCGTGTGGGATAAGGGCCGGGATTTTGCCACCGTGCGGAAA
GTGCTGAGCATGCCCCAAGTGAATATCGTGAAAAAGACCGAGGTGCAGACAGGCGGCTTCAGCAAAGAGT
CTATCCTGCCCAAGAGGAACAGCGATAAGCTGATCGCCAGAAAGAAGGACTGGGACCCTAAGAAGTACGG
CGGCTTCGACAGCCCCACCGTGGCCTATTCTGTGCTGGTGGTGGCCAAAGTGGAAAAGGGCAAGTCCAAG
AAACTGAAGAGTGTGAAAGAGCTGCTGGGGATCACCATCATGGAAAGAAGCAGCTTCGAGAAGAATCCCA
TCGACTTTCTGGAAGCCAAGGGCTACAAAGAAGTGAAAAAGGACCTGATCATCAAGCTGCCTAAGTACTC
CCTGTTCGAGCTGGAAAACGGCCGGAAGAGAATGCTGGCCTCTGCCGGCGAACTGCAGAAGGGAAACGAA
CTGGCCCTGCCCTCCAAATATGTGAACTTCCTGTACCTGGCCAGCCACTATGAGAAGCTGAAGGGCTCCC
CCGAGGATAATGAGCAGAAACAGCTGTTTGTGGAACAGCACAAGCACTACCTGGACGAGATCATCGAGCA
GATCAGCGAGTTCTCCAAGAGAGTGATCCTGGCCGACGCTAATCTGGACAAAGTGCTGTCCGCCTACAAC
AAGCACCGGGATAAGCCCATCAGAGAGCAGGCCGAGAATATCATCCACCTGTTTACCCTGACCAATCTGG
GAGCCCCTGCCGCCTTCAAGTACTTTGACACCACCATCGACCGGAAGAGGTACACCAGCACCAAAGAGGT
GCTGGACGCCACCCTGATCCACCAGAGCATCACCGGCCTGTACGAGACACGGATCGACCTGTCTCAGCTG
GGAGGCGACAAAAGGCCGGCGGCCACGAAAAAGGCCGGCCAGGCAAAAAAGAAAAAGGAATTCGGCAGTG
GAGAGGGCAGAGGAAGTCTGCTAACATGCGGTGACGTCGAGGAGAATCCTGGCCCAATGACCGAGTACAA
GCCCACGGTGCGCCTCGCCACCCGCGACGACGTCCCCAGGGCCGTACGCACCCTCGCCGCCGCGTTCGCC
GACTACCCCGCCACGCGCCACACCGTCGATCCGGACCGCCACATCGAGCGGGTCACCGAGCTGCAAGAAC
TCTTCCTCACGCGCGTCGGGCTCGACATCGGCAAGGTGTGGGTCGCGGACGACGGCGCCGCGGTGGCGGT
CTGGACCACGCCGGAGAGCGTCGAAGCGGGGGCGGTGTTCGCCGAGATCGGCCCGCGCATGGCCGAGTTG
AGCGGTTCCCGGCTGGCCGCGCAGCAACAGATGGAAGGCCTCCTGGCGCCGCACCGGCCCAAGGAGCCCG
CGTGGTTCCTGGCCACCGTCGGAGTCTCGCCCGACCACCAGGGCAAGGGTCTGGGCAGCGCCGTCGTGCT
CCCCGGAGTGGAGGCGGCCGAGCGCGCCGGGGTGCCCGCCTTCCTGGAGACCTCCGCGCCCCGCAACCTC
CCCTTCTACGAGCGGCTCGGCTTCACCGTCACCGCCGACGTCGAGGTGCCCGAAGGACCGCGCACCTGGT
GCATGACCCGCAAGCCCGGTGCCTGAGAATTCTAACTAGAGCTCGCTGATCAGCCTCGACTGTGCCTTCT
AGTTGCCAGCCATCTGTTGTTTGCCCCTCCCCCGTGCCTTCCTTGACCCTGGAAGGTGCCACTCCCACTG
TCCTTTCCTAATAAAATGAGGAAATTGCATCGCATTGTCTGAGTAGGTGTCATTCTATTCTGGGGGGTGG
GGTGGGGCAGGACAGCAAGGGGGAGGATTGGGAAGAGAATAGCAGGCATGCTGGGGAGCGGCCGCAGGAA
CCCCTAGTGATGGAGTTGGCCACTCCCTCTCTGCGCGCTCGCTCGCTCACTGAGGCCGGGCGACCAAAGG
TCGCCCGACGCCCGGGCTTTGCCCGGGCGGCCTCAGTGAGCGAGCGAGCGCGCAGCTGCCTGCAGGGGCG
CCTGATGCGGTATTTTCTCCTTACGCATCTGTGCGGTATTTCACACCGCATA
[95 nt withheld, positions 6633-6727]
T
[46 nt withheld, positions 6729-6774]
C
[141 nt withheld, positions 6776-6916]
CCTTTGACGTTGGAGTCCACGTTCTTT
[37 nt withheld, positions 6944-6980]
ACTCTATCTCGGGCTATTCTTTTGATTTATAAGGGATTTTGCCGATTTCGGTCTATTGGTTAAAAAATGA
GCTGATTTAACAAAAATTTAACGCGAATTTTAACAAAATATTAACGTTTACAATTTTATGGTGCACTCTC
AGTACAATCTGCTCTGATGCCGCATAGTTAAGCCAGCCCCGACACCCGCCAACACCCGCTGACGCGCCCT
GACGGGCTTGTCTGCTCCCGGCATCCGCTTACAGACAAGCTGTGACCGTCTCCGGGAGCTGCATGTGTCA
GAGGTTTTCACCGTCATCACCGAAACGCGCGAGACGAAAGGGCCTCGTGATACGCCTATTTTTATAGGTT
AATGTCATGATAATAATGGTTTCTTAGACGTCAGGTGGCACTTTTCGGGGAAATGTGCGCGGAACCCCTA
TTTGTTTATTTTTCTAAATACATTCAAATATGTATCCGCTCATGAGACAATAACCCTGATAAATGCTTCA
ATAATATTGAAAAAGGAAGAGTATGAGTATTCAACATTTCCGTGTCGCCCTTATTCCCTTTTTTGCGGCA
TTTTGCCTTCCTGTTTTTGCTCACCCAGAAACGCTGGTGAAAGTAAAAGATGCTGAAGATCAGTTGGGTG
CACGAGTGGGTTACATCGAACTGGATCTCAACAGCGGTAAGATCCTTGAGAGTTTTCGCCCCGAAGAACG
TTTTCCAATGATGAGCACTTTTAAAGTTCTGCTATGTGGCGCGGTATTATCCCGTATTGACGCCGGGCAA
GAGCAACTCGGTCGCCGCATACACTATTCTCAGAATGACTTGGTTGAGTACTCACCAGTCACAGAAAAGC
ATCTTACGGATGGCATGACAGTAAGAGAATTATGCAGTGCTGCCATAACCATGAGTGATAACACTGCGGC
CAACTTACTTCTGACAACGATCGGAGGACCGAAGGAGCTAACCGCTTTTTTGCACAACATGGGGGATCAT
GTAACTCGCCTTGATCGTTGGGAACCGGAGCTGAATGAAGCCATACCAAACGACGAGCGTGACACCACGA
TGCCTGTAGCAATGGCAACAACGTTGCGCAAACTATTAACTGGCGAACTACTTACTCTAGCTTCCCGGCA
ACAATTAATAGACTGGATGGAGGCGGATAAAGTTGCAGGACCACTTCTGCGCTCGGCCCTTCCGGCTGGC
TGGTTTATTGCTGATAAATCTGGAGCCGGTGAGCGTGGAAGCCGCGGTATCATTGCAGCACTGGGGCCAG
ATGGTAAGCCCTCCCGTATCGTAGTTATCTACACGACGGGGAGTCAGGCAACTATGGATGAACGAAATAG
ACAGATCGCTGAGATAGGTGCCTCACTGATTAAGCATTGGTAACTGTCAGACCAAGTTTACTCATATATA
CTTTAGATTGATTTAAAACTTCATTTTTAATTTAAAAGGATCTAGGTGAAGATCCTTTTTGATAATCTCA
TGACCAAAATCCCTTAACGTGAGTTTTCGTTCCACTGAGCGTCAGACCCCGTAGAAAAGATCAAAGGATC
TTCTTGAGATCCTTTTTTTCTGCGCGTAATCTGCTGCTTGCAAACAAAAAAACCACCGCTACCAGCGGTG
GTTTGTTTGCCGGATCAAGAGCTACCAACTCTTTTTCCGAAGGTAACTGGCTTCAGCAGAGCGCAGATAC
CAAATACTGTTCTTCTAGTGTAGCCGTAGTTAGGCCACCACTTCAAGAACTCTGTAGCACCGCCTACATA
CCTCGCTCTGCTAATCCTGTTACCAGTGGCTGCTGCCAGTGGCGATAAGTCGTGTCTTACCGGGTTGGAC
TCAAGACGATAGTTACCGGATAAGGCGCAGCGGTCGGGCTGAACGGGGGGTTCGTGCACACAGCCCAGCT
TGGAGCGAACGACCTACACCGAACTGAGATACCTACAGCGTGAGCTATGAGAAAGCGCCACGCTTCCCGA
AGGGAGAAAGGCGGACAGGTATCCGGTAAGCGGCAGGGTCGGAACAGGAGAGCGCACGAGGGAGCTTCCA
GGGGGAAACGCCTGGTATCTTTATAGTCCTGTCGGGTTTCGCCACCTCTGACTTGAGCGTCGATTTTTGT
GATGCTCGTCAGGGGGGCGGAGCCTATGGAAAAACGCCAGCAACGCGGCCTTTTTACGGTTCCTGGCCTT
TTGCTGGCCTTTTGCTCACATGT
